>Addgene plasmid #36816 | TAL2415 | depositor partial sequence | sequence record 46009 | TAL2415 sequence 1640 bps
GAACCTGACCCCAGACCAGGTAGTCGCAATCGCGAACAATAATGGGGGAAAGCAAGCCCTGGAAACCGTG
CAAAGGTTGTTGCCGGTCCTTTGTCAAGACCACGGCCTTACACCGGAGCAAGTCGTGGCCATTGCAAGCA
ACATCGGTGGCAAACAGGCTCTTGAGACGGTTCAGAGACTTCTCCCAGTTCTCTGTCAAGCCCACGGGCT
GACTCCCGATCAAGTTGTAGCGATTGCGAATAACAATGGAGGGAAACAAGCATTGGAGACTGTCCAACGG
CTCCTTCCCGTGTTGTGTCAAGCCCACGGTTTGACGCCTGCACAAGTGGTCGCCATCGCCTCCAATATTG
GCGGTAAGCAGGCGCTGGAAACAGTACAGCGCCTGCTGCCTGTACTGTGCCAGGATCATGGACTGACCCC
AGACCAGGTAGTCGCAATCGCGAACAATAATGGGGGAAAGCAAGCCCTGGAAACCGTGCAAAGGTTGTTG
CCGGTCCTTTGTCAAGACCACGGCCTTACACCGGAGCAAGTCGTGGCCATTGCATCCCACGACGGTGGCA
AACAGGCTCTTGAGACGGTTCAGAGACTTCTCCCAGTTCTCTGTCAAGCCCACGGGCTGACTCCCGATCA
AGTTGTAGCGATTGCGTCGAACATTGGAGGGAAACAAGCATTGGAGACTGTCCAACGGCTCCTTCCCGTG
TTGTGTCAAGCCCACGGTTTGACGCCTGCACAAGTGGTCGCCATCGCCAACAACAACGGCGGTAAGCAGG
CGCTGGAAACAGTACAGCGCCTGCTGCCTGTACTGTGCCAGGATCATGGACTGACCCCAGACCAGGTAGT
CGCAATCGCGAACAATAATGGGGGAAAGCAAGCCCTGGAAACCGTGCAAAGGTTGTTGCCGGTCCTTTGT
CAAGACCACGGCCTTACACCGGAGCAAGTCGTGGCCATTGCAAGCAACATCGGTGGCAAACAGGCTCTTG
AGACGGTTCAGAGACTTCTCCCAGTTCTCTGTCAAGCCCACGGGCTGACTCCCGATCAAGTTGTAGCGAT
TGCGTCCAACGGTGGAGGGAAACAAGCATTGGAGACTGTCCAACGGCTCCTTCCCGTGTTGTGTCAAGCC
CACGGTTTGACGCCTGCACAAGTGGTCGCCATCGCCAACAACAACGGCGGTAAGCAGGCGCTGGAAACAG
TACAGCGCCTGCTGCCTGTACTGTGCCAGGATCATGGACTGACCCCAGACCAGGTAGTCGCAATCGCGTC
GAACATTGGGGGAAAGCAAGCCCTGGAAACCGTGCAAAGGTTGTTGCCGGTCCTTTGTCAAGACCACGGC
CTTACACCGGAGCAAGTCGTGGCCATTGCAAGCAACATCGGTGGCAAACAGGCTCTTGAGACGGTTCAGA
GACTTCTCCCAGTTCTCTGTCAAGCCCACGGGCTGACTCCCGATCAAGTTGTAGCGATTGCGTCGAACAT
TGGAGGGAAACAAGCATTGGAGACTGTCCAACGGCTCCTTCCCGTGTTGTGTCAAGCCCACGGTTTGACG
CCTGCACAAGTGGTCGCCATCGCCTCGAATGGCGGCGGTAAGCAGGCGCTGGAAACAGTACAGCGCCTGC
TGCCTGTACTGTGCCAGGATCATGGACTGA
