>Addgene plasmid #36816 | TAL2415 | addgene partial sequence | sequence record 49395 | JDS-TALEN-F 5'-TAGGGGTCGGTAAACAGTGG-3'
ACTGTGGCGGGTGAGCTTAGGGGGCCTCCGCTCCAGCTCGACACCGGGCAGCTGCTGAAGATCGCGAAGA
GAGGGGGAGTAACAGCGGTAGAGGCAGTGCACGCCTGGCGCAATGCGCTCACCGGGGCCCCCTTGAACCT
GACCCCAGACCAGGTAGTCGCAATCGCGAACAATAATGGGGGAAAGCAAGCCCTGGAAACCGTGCAAAGG
TTGTTGCCGGTCCTTTGTCAAGACCACGGCCTTACACCGGAGCAAGTCGTGGCCATTGCAAGCAACATCG
GTGGCAAACAGGCTCTTGAGACGGTTCAGAGACTTCTCCCAGTTCTCTGTCAAGCCCACGGGCTGACTCC
CGATCAAGTTGTAGCGATTGCGAATAACAATGGAGGGAAACAAGCATTGGAGACTGTCCAACGGCTCCTT
CCCGTGTTGTGTCAAGCCCACGGTTTGACGCCTGCACAAGTGGTCGCCATCGCCTCCAATATTGGCGGTA
AGCAGGCGCTGGAAACAGTACAGCGCCTGCTGCCTGTACTGTGCCAGGATCATGGACTGACCCCAGACCA
GGTAGTCGCAATCGCGAACAATAATGGGGGAAAGCAAGCCCTGGAAACCGTGCAAAGGTTGTTGCCGGTC
CTTTGTCAAGACCACGGCCTTACACCGGAGCAAGTCGTGGCCATTGCATCCCACGACGGTGGCAAACAGG
CTCTTGAGACGGTTCAGAGACTTCTCCCAGTTCTCTGTCAAGCCCACGGGCTGACTCCCGATCAAGTTGT
AGCGATTGCGTCGAACATTGGAGGGAAACAAGCATTGGAGACTGTCCAACGGCTCCTTCCCGTGTT
