[The description below was written by a language model from this plasmid's Addgene catalogue record.]
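Description:
TAL2415 is a mammalian expression plasmid encoding the right-hand monomer of a TALEN pair directed against the human EXT1 gene. It is built on the JDS70 TALEN backbone (about 6.4 kb without insert), into which a roughly 1.6 kb array of TAL effector repeats, produced by the FLASH assembly method, was inserted between BsmBI sites that were destroyed during cloning. The backbone supplies the flanking parts of the nuclease, so the finished open reading frame carries an N-terminal 3X Flag tag for detection, the custom repeat array that specifies an 18-nucleotide target site in EXT1, and a C-terminal wild-type FokI cleavage domain. The plasmid is maintained at high copy in E. coli under ampicillin selection. The record does not list the origin of replication or any mammalian selection marker, and no feature table is provided.

Expression in mammalian cells is driven by the CMV promoter. The vector type also indicates a T7 promoter, allowing in vitro transcription of TALEN mRNA for delivery by injection or transfection. The use of a BGH reverse sequencing primer suggests a BGH polyadenylation region downstream of the coding sequence, though this is not stated explicitly. Because FokI cuts only as a dimer, this construct is meant to be used together with the corresponding left EXT1 TALEN, whose half-site lies on the opposite strand across a spacer. Co-expression produces a double-strand break at the EXT1 locus, which can be repaired by error-prone end joining to generate knockout indels or by homology-directed repair with a donor template. The plasmid belongs to a large collection of TALENs made for high-throughput editing of human genes.
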