Addgene plasmid #36816: TAL2415
Depositing lab: Keith Joung. Depositing organization: Massachusetts General Hospital. Publication: FLASH assembly of TALENs for high-throughput genome editing. Reyon D, Tsai SQ, Khayter C, Foden JA, Sander JD, Joung JK. Nat Biotechnol. 2012 Apr 8. doi: 10.1038/nbt.2170. PubMed 22484455.
Backbone
  Vector backbone: JDS70
  Backbone manufacturer: Joung lab (Addgene Plasmid # 32285)
  Backbone size w/o insert (bp): 6447
  Vector type: Mammalian, T7 for in vitro mRNA synthesis
Growth in bacteria
  Bacterial resistance: Ampicillin, 100 μg/mL
  Growth temperature: 37°C
  Growth strain: XL1 Blue
  Copy number: High Copy
Gene/Insert
  Gene/Insert name: EXT1-TALEN_Right (alt name: EXT1)
  Species: H. sapiens (human)
  Insert size (bp): 1640
  Entrez Gene: Ext1
  Promoter: CMV
  Tag / fusion protein: 3X Flag (N terminal on backbone); WT FOKI (C terminal on backbone)
  Cloning method: Restriction Enzyme; 5′ cloning site BsmBI (destroyed during cloning); 3′ cloning site BsmBI (destroyed during cloning)
  Sequencing primers: 5′ CMV-F; 3′ BGH-rev
Terms and licenses: Academic/Nonprofit Terms; Industry Terms: Not Available to Industry
Depositor comments: Target binding site: TGAGAGCAGGATGAAATA It is strongly recommended that users perform a diagnostic digest to verify this plasmid prior to use. For example, a double digest of the plasmid with BamHI and KpnI should result in two bands at 2.2kb and 5.9kb.
How to cite: TAL2415 was a gift from Keith Joung (Addgene plasmid # 36816 ; http://n2t.net/addgene:36816 ; RRID:Addgene_36816)
